Addgene plasmid #59121: pCDNA-FRT-FAK30
Purpose: FAK fret sensor with 30 nm helix
Depositing lab: Sivaraj Sivaramakrishnan. Depositing organization: University of Michigan. Publication: Visualizing and manipulating focal adhesion kinase regulation in live cells. Ritt M, Guan JL, Sivaramakrishnan S. J Biol Chem. 2013 Mar 29;288(13):8875-86. doi: 10.1074/jbc.M112.421164. Epub 2013 Feb 7. PubMed 23393139.
Backbone
  Vector backbone: pcDNA-5/FRT
  Backbone manufacturer: Invitrogen
  Backbone size w/o insert (bp): 5002
  Total vector size (bp): 10457
  Vector type: Mammalian Expression
  Selectable markers: Hygromycin
Growth in bacteria
  Bacterial resistance: Ampicillin, 100 μg/mL
  Growth temperature: 37°C
  Growth strain: DH5alpha
  Copy number: High Copy
Gene/Insert
  Gene/Insert name: Focal Adhesion Kinase (alt name: FAK)
  Species: G. gallus (chicken), Synthetic
  Insert size (bp): 5227
  Promoter: CMV
  Tag / fusion protein: FLAG (N terminal on insert); mCitrine (N terminal on insert); mCerulean (C terminal on insert)
  Cloning method: Restriction Enzyme; 5′ cloning site HindIII (not destroyed); 3′ cloning site NotI (not destroyed)
  Sequencing primers: 5′ T7; 3′ BGHR
Terms and licenses: Academic/Nonprofit Terms; Industry Terms: Not Available to Industry
Depositor comments: Discrepancies between QC and full sequence are of no functional consequence
How to cite: pCDNA-FRT-FAK30 was a gift from Sivaraj Sivaramakrishnan (Addgene plasmid # 59121 ; http://n2t.net/addgene:59121 ; RRID:Addgene_59121)
