[The description below was written by a language model from this plasmid's Addgene catalogue record and pLannotate feature annotations shown in this document.]
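Description:
pCDNA-FRT-FAK30 is a 10,457 bp mammalian expression plasmid built on the Invitrogen pcDNA5/FRT backbone. It encodes a FRET-based sensor of focal adhesion kinase (FAK). It is maintained in E. coli through a high-copy ColE1/pUC-type origin and an ampicillin resistance gene (β-lactamase) driven by its own bla promoter. The backbone also carries an FRT site placed directly upstream of a hygromycin resistance coding sequence followed by an SV40 polyadenylation signal. In vectors of this type, FLP-mediated recombination into a genomic FRT site in a suitable host cell line allows hygromycin selection of stable, single-site integrants. The plasmid can also be used for ordinary transient transfection.

The roughly 5.2 kb insert was cloned between HindIII and NotI. It is expressed from the CMV immediate-early enhancer/promoter and terminated by the bGH polyadenylation signal, and a T7 promoter lies just upstream of the coding region. The catalogue entry describes chicken FAK (PTK2) combined with synthetic sequence, carrying N-terminal FLAG and mCitrine tags and a C-terminal mCerulean. The stated purpose describes a FAK FRET sensor with a 30 nm helix. The automated annotation identifies mCitrine followed by one long block assigned to PTK2. It does not separately annotate FLAG, mCerulean or the helix, so the available features do not show exactly where these elements sit within the fusion. The mCerulean/mCitrine pair serves as FRET donor and acceptor, so changes in energy transfer report on the conformation or intramolecular interactions of FAK. The associated work concerns visualizing and manipulating FAK regulation in live cells. The depositor notes that discrepancies between the quality-control and full sequences have no functional consequence.
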