Features (pLannotate 1.2.2; 21 found; start..end, strand, type, name):
     28..80      -  misc_feature   bom (fragment): basis of mobility region from pBR322
    235..614     +  enhancer       CMV enhancer: human cytomegalovirus immediate early enhancer
    615..818     +  promoter       CMV promoter: human cytomegalovirus (CMV) immediate early promoter
    814..847     +  LTR            5' LTR (truncated) (fragment): truncated 5' long terminal repeat (LTR) from HIV-1
    863..881     +  promoter       T7 promoter: promoter for bacteriophage T7 RNA polymerase
    962..1675    +  CDS            mCitrine: mCitrine is a basic (constitutively fluorescent) yellow fluorescent protein published in 2001, derived from Aequorea victoria.
   1727..6361    +  CDS            PTK2 (sequence partly withheld): FAK1_CHICK - Also known as FAK, FAK1. Experimental evidence at protein level: Swiss-Prot protein existence level 1. Non-receptor protein-tyrosine kinase that plays an essential role in regulating cell migration, adhesion, spreading, reorganization of the actin cytoskeleton, formation and disassembly of focal adhesions and cell protrusions, cell cycle progression, cell proliferation and apoptosis. Required for early embryonic development, embryonic angiogenesis, normal cardiomyocyte migration and proliferation, and normal heart development. Regulates axon growth and neuronal cell migration, axo
   6415..6639    +  polyA_signal   bGH poly(A) signal: bovine growth hormone polyadenylation signal
   6643..6664    +  promoter       SV40 promoter (fragment): SV40 enhancer and early promoter
   6685..6918    +  rep_origin     f1 ori (fragment) (sequence partly withheld): f1 bacteriophage origin of replication; arrow indicates direction of (+) strand synthesis
   6923..6970    +  protein_bind   FRT: FLP-mediated recombination occurs in the 8-bp core sequence TCTAGAAA (Turan and Bode, 2011). FLP recombinase from the Saccharomyces cerevisiae 2μ plasmid
   6978..8000    +  CDS            HygR: aminoglycoside phosphotransferase from E. coli; aph(4)-Ia; confers resistance to hygromycin
   8010..8135    +  CDS            ble (fragment): BLE_KLEPN - Experimental evidence at protein level: Swiss-Prot protein existence level 1. Binding protein with a strong affinity to the bleomycin family of antibiotics. Binds to CL990; an antimitotic-antibiotic compound. From Klebsiella pneumoniae.
   8130..8251    +  polyA_signal   SV40 poly(A) signal: SV40 polyadenylation signal
   8324..8340    -  protein_bind   lac operator: The lac repressor binds to the lac operator to inhibit transcription in E. coli. This inhibition can be relieved by adding lactose or isopropyl-β-D-thiogalactopyranoside (IPTG). lac repressor encoded by lacI
   8348..8378    -  promoter       lac promoter: promoter for the E. coli lac operon
   8393..8414    -  protein_bind   CAP binding site: CAP binding activates transcription in the presence of cAMP. E. coli catabolite activator protein
   8427..8519    -  CDS            lacI (fragment): lac repressor; lacI; The lac repressor binds to the lac operator to inhibit transcription in E. coli. This inhibition can be relieved by adding lactose or isopropyl-β-D-thiogalactopyranoside (IPTG).
   8702..9290    -  rep_origin     ori: high-copy-number ColE1/pMB1/pBR322/pUC origin of replication
   9461..10321   -  CDS            AmpR: β-lactamase; bla; confers resistance to ampicillin, carbenicillin, and related antibiotics
  10322..10426   -  promoter       AmpR promoter: bla
>Addgene plasmid #59121 | pCDNA-FRT-FAK30 | depositor full sequence | sequence record 91609 | pCDNA-FRT-FAK30 sequence 10457 bps
GACGGATCGGGAGATCTCCCGATCCCCTATGGTGCACTCTCAGTACAATCTGCTCTGATGCCGCATAGTT
AAGCCAGTATCTGCTCCCTGCTTGTGTGTTGGAGGTCGCTGAGTAGTGCGCGAGCAAAATTTAAGCTACA
ACAAGGCAAGGCTTGACCGACAATTGCATGAAGAATCTGCTTAGGGTTAGGCGTTTTGCGCTGCTTCGCG
ATGTACGGGCCAGATATACGCGTTGACATTGATTATTGACTAGTTATTAATAGTAATCAATTACGGGGTC
ATTAGTTCATAGCCCATATATGGAGTTCCGCGTTACATAACTTACGGTAAATGGCCCGCCTGGCTGACCG
CCCAACGACCCCCGCCCATTGACGTCAATAATGACGTATGTTCCCATAGTAACGCCAATAGGGACTTTCC
ATTGACGTCAATGGGTGGAGTATTTACGGTAAACTGCCCACTTGGCAGTACATCAAGTGTATCATATGCC
AAGTACGCCCCCTATTGACGTCAATGACGGTAAATGGCCCGCCTGGCATTATGCCCAGTACATGACCTTA
TGGGACTTTCCTACTTGGCAGTACATCTACGTATTAGTCATCGCTATTACCATGGTGATGCGGTTTTGGC
AGTACATCAATGGGCGTGGATAGCGGTTTGACTCACGGGGATTTCCAAGTCTCCACCCCATTGACGTCAA
TGGGAGTTTGTTTTGGCACCAAAATCAACGGGACTTTCCAAAATGTCGTAACAACTCCGCCCCATTGACG
CAAATGGGCGGTAGGCGTGTACGGTGGGAGGTCTATATAAGCAGAGCTCTCTGGCTAACTAGAGAACCCA
CTGCTTACTGGCTTATCGAAATTAATACGACTCACTATAGGGAGACCCAAGCTGGCTAGCGTTTAAACTT
AAGCTTATGGACTACAAGGACGATGACGACAAGGGAAGCGGAGGAAGCGGAGTGAGCAAGGGCGAGGAGC
TGTTCACCGGGGTGGTGCCCATCCTGGTCGAGCTGGACGGCGACGTAAACGGCCACAAGTTCAGCGTGTC
CGGCGAGGGCGAGGGCGATGCCACCTACGGCAAGCTGACCCTGAAGTTCATCTGCACCACCGGCAAGCTG
CCCGTGCCCTGGCCCACCCTCGTGACCACCTTCGGCTACGGCCTGATGTGCTTCGCCCGCTACCCCGACC
ACATGAAGCAGCACGACTTCTTCAAGTCCGCCATGCCCGAAGGCTACGTCCAGGAGCGCACCATCTTCTT
CAAGGACGACGGCAACTACAAGACCCGCGCCGAGGTGAAGTTCGAGGGCGACACCCTGGTGAACCGCATC
GAGCTGAAGGGCATCGACTTCAAGGAGGACGGCAACATCCTGGGGCACAAGCTGGAGTACAACTACAACA
GCCACAACGTCTATATCATGGCCGACAAGCAGAAGAACGGCATCAAGGTGAACTTCAAGATCCGCCACAA
CATCGAGGACGGCAGCGTGCAGCTCGCCGACCACTACCAGCAGAACACCCCCATCGGCGACGGCCCCGTG
CTGCTGCCCGACAACCACTACCTGAGCTACCAGTCCAAACTGAGCAAAGACCCCAACGAGAAGCGCGATC
ACATGGTCCTGCTGGAGTTCGTGACCGCCGCCGGGATCACTCTCGGCATGGACGAGCTGTACAAGTCTAG
AGGAAGCGGAGGAAGCGGAGGAAGCGGAGGAAGCGGAGGAAGCGGAATGGCAGCAGCTTACCTTGATCCA
AACTTGAATCATACACCAAGTTCAAGTGCAAAGACGCACCTCGGTACTGGGATGGAGCGTTCCCCGGGGG
CCATGGAGCGAGTCCTAAAGGTTTTTCACTACTTTGAAAACAGCAGCGAGCCAACGACGTGGGCCAGCAT
TATCCGGCATGGAGATGCTACTGATGTTCGAGGCATAATACAGAAGATTGTGGACTGTCACAAAGTGAAA
AATGTGGCCTGCTATGGGTTGCGACTCAGTCATCTGCAGTCTGAGGAGGTTCACTGGCTGCACCTGGACA
TGGGGGTATCCAATGTGAGAGAGAAATTTGAACTAGCACATCCTCCAGAAGAATGGAAATATGAACTGAG
AATTCGGTACCTGCCC
[369 nt withheld, positions 2117-2485]
GACAAGGAATGCTTCAAGTGTGCCCTTGGTTCAAGCTGGATTATTTCAGTGGAGCTGGCAATTGGCCCAG
AGGAAGGAATCAGCTACCTTACAGACAAGGGTGCAAATCCAACTCACCTGGCAGATTTTAATCAAGTACA
AACTATTCAGTATTCAAACAGTGAAGACAAGGACAGAAAAGGGATGTTGCAACTGAAGATAGCTGGTGCA
CCTGAGCCTCTGACAGTGACAGCACCATCCTTAACCATTGCAGAGAATATGGCTGACTTGATAGACGGAT
ACTGCCGACTGGTGAATGGAGCCACGCAATCTTTTATTATCAGGCCACAGAAAGAAGGTGAAAGAGCTTT
ACCATCAATACCAAAGCTGGCCAACAATGAGAAGCAAGGAGTAAGGTCGCACACAGTCTCTGTATCAGAA
ACAGATGACTATGCAGAGATAATAGATGAAGAAGATACTTATACAATGGGAAGCGGAGGAAGCGGAGAAT
TCGGAAGCGGAGGAAGCGGAGAAAACCTGTATTTTCAGGGCGGAAGCGGAGAAGAGGAAGAGAAGAAGAA
AGAAGAGGAAGAAAAGAAACAAAAAGAAGAACAAGAAAGACTTGCAAAAGAAGAGGCAGAGAGAAAACAA
AAAGAAGAACAAGAAAGACTTGCAAAAGAAGAGGCAGAGAGAAAACAAAAGGAGGAAGAAGAGAGAAAAC
AAAAGGAAGAAGAAGAGAGAAAACAAAAGGAGGAAGAAGAAAGAAAATTAAAGGAGGAACAAGAAAGAAA
AGCTGCAGAAGAAAAGAAAGCTAAAGAAGAAGCTGAGAGAAAGGCTAAAGAAGAACAAGAAAGGAAAGCT
GAAGAAGAGAGAAAGAAGAAAGAAGAGGAAGAAAGACTTGAAAGAGAAAGAAAAGAGAGAGAAGAACAAG
AAAAGAAAGCCAAAGAAGAGGCAGAGAGAATTGCAAAGTTAGAGGCTGAAAAGAAGGCAGAAGAAGAAAG
AAAAGCCAAAGAAGAAGAAGAGAGAAAAGCCAAAGAAGAAGAGGAAAGAAAGAAGAAAGAGGAGCAAGAA
AGACTTGCAAAAGAAAAGGAAGAAGCAGAAAGAAAAGCTGCAGAGGAAAAGAAAGCTAAAGAAGAACAAG
AAAGAAAAGAAAAGGAAGAAGCAGAAAGAAAACAAAGAGGCTCTGGCGGCTCTGGCGGCGCGCCCGTGAG
CAAGGGCGAGGAGCTGTTCACCGGGGTGGTGCCCATCCTGGTCGAGCTGGACGGCGACGTAAACGGCCAC
AAGTTCAGCGTGTCCGGCGAGGGCGAGGGCGATGCCACCTACGGCAAGCTGACCCTGAAGTTCATCTGCA
CCACCGGCAAGCTGCCCGTGCCCTGGCCCACCCTCGTGACCACCCTGACCTGGGGCGTGCAGTGCTTCGC
CCGCTACCCCGACCACATGAAGCAGCACGACTTCTTCAAGTCCGCCATGCCCGAAGGCTACGTCCAGGAG
CGCACCATCTTCTTCAAGGACGACGGCAACTACAAGACCCGCGCCGAGGTGAAGTTCGAGGGCGACACCC
TGGTGAACCGCATCGAGCTGAAGGGCATCGACTTCAAGGAGGACGGCAACATCCTGGGGCACAAGCTGGA
GTACAACGCCATCAGCGACAACGTCTATATCACCGCCGACAAGCAGAAGAACGGCATCAAGGCCAACTTC
AAGATCCGCCACAACATCGAGGACGGCAGCGTGCAGCTCGCCGACCACTACCAGCAGAACACCCCCATCG
GCGACGGCCCCGTGCTGCTGCCCGACAACCACTACCTGAGCACCCAGTCCAAGCTGAGCAAAGACCCCAA
CGAGAAGCGCGATCACATGGTCCTGCTGGAGTTCGTGACCGCCGCCGGGATCACTCTCGGCATGGACGAG
CTGTACAAGTTAATTAAGGGAAGCGGAGGAAGCGGAGGAAGCGGAGGAAGCGGACCATCAACCAGAGATT
ATGAAATTCAAAGGGAGAGAATTGAACTGGGGCGCTGCATTGGTGAAGGACAGTTTGGAGATGTGCACCA
AGGAATTTACATGAGTCCGGAAAATCCAGCTATGGCTGTAGCAATCAAAACATGTAAAAACTGCACCTCA
GACAGCGTTAGAGAAAAGTTCCTACAAGAAGCCTTAACAATGCGTCAGTTTGATCATCCTCACATTGTGA
AGCTCATTGGAGTTATTACAGAAAACCCAGTGTGGATAATCATGGAGCTCTGTACACTTGGAGAGTTGAG
ATCGTTTCTGCAAGTAAGAAAATTCAGCTTGGACCTGGCCTCCCTCATCCTCTACGCTTACCAGCTTAGC
ACAGCACTTGCTTACCTAGAGAGCAAAAGATTTGTACATAGAGATATTGCTGCTAGGAACGTGCTGGTAT
CTGCCACTGACTGTGTGAAATTGGGTGACTTTGGCTTATCCCGATACATGGAAGACAGTACTTACTATAA
GGCGTCCAAAGGAAAGTTACCTATCAAATGGATGGCTCCAGAGTCAATCAACTTCCGACGGTTTACCTCA
GCAAGCGATGTGTGGATGTTTGGTGTGTGTATGTGGGAGATCCTGATGCATGGGGTAAAGCCCTTCCAGG
GAGTGAAAAATAATGATGTTATTGGTCGGATTGAGAACGGTGAGCGGCTCCCCATGCCTCCGAACTGCCC
TCCCACCCTCTACAGCCTTATGACCAAGTGCTGGGCATACGACCCTAGTAGACGACCCAGGTTTACTGAA
CTTAAAGCACAACTCAGTACAATACTGGAGGAGGAGAAGCTGCAGCAAGAGGAACGAATGAGAATGGAAT
CCAGGCGACAAGTCACAGTATCCTGGGACTCAGGAGGATCAGATGAAGCTCCTCCCAAGCCCAGCAGGCC
TGGTTACCCCAGCCCAAGGTCCAGTGAAGGGTTTTATCCGAGTCCTCAGCATATGGTACAGCCAAATCAC
TACCAGGTATCTGGCTACTCTGGTTCTCATGGGATACCAGCCATGGCAGGCAGCATTTATCCTGGGCAGG
CGTCTCTCTTGGATCAAACAGATTCCTGGAACCATCGACCTCAGGAAGTATCAGCATGGCAGCCAAACAT
GGAGGATTCGGGCACTTTGGATGTACGAGGAATGGGGCAGGTTCTGCCCACACATCTCATGGAGGAGAGG
TTAATAAGACAACAGCAAGAGATGGAAGAAGATCAACGCTGGCTTGAGAAAGAGGAACGATTCCTGGTAA
TGAAACCTGATGTGCGGCTCTCCAGAGGCAGCATTGAACGGGAGGACGGAGGTCTCCAGGGCCCAGCTGG
TAACCAGCACATATATCAGCCTGTGGGTAAACCAGATCATGCCGCTCCACCAAAGAAGCCCCCTCGCCCT
GGAGCCCCCCACTTGGGCAGCCTCGCGAGCCTGAACAGCCCCGTGGACAGCTACAACGAAGGCGTGAAGA
TCAAGCCACAGGAAATCAGCCCTCCTCCTACGGCCAACCTGGACCGCTCCAATGACAAAGTCTATGAGAA
TGTAACCGGGCTGGTGAAAGCTGTCATAGAGATGTCCAGTAAAATACAGCCAGCTCCGCCAGAGGAGTAC
GTGCCCATGGTAAAGGAGGTTGGCTTGGCGCTGAGAACCTTGCTAGCAACAGTGGATGAGTCGCTGCCAG
TGCTTCCTGCAAGCACCCACAGAGAGATTGAGATGGCCCAGAAACTGCTGAACTCTGACCTGGCTGAGCT
CATTAACAAGATGAAGCTGGCCCAGCAGTACGTCATGACCAGCCTGCAGCAGGAGTACAAGAAGCAAATG
CTGACGGCTGCTCACGCTCTGGCTGTGGATGCCAAGAACTTGCTGGATGTCATCGATCAAGCCAGACTGA
AAATGATCAGCCAGTCCAGGCCCCACTGAGCGGCCGCTCGAGTCTAGAGGGCCCGTTTAAACCCGCTGAT
CAGCCTCGACTGTGCCTTCTAGTTGCCAGCCATCTGTTGTTTGCCCCTCCCCCGTGCCTTCCTTGACCCT
GGAAGGTGCCACTCCCACTGTCCTTTCCTAATAAAATGAGGAAATTGCATCGCATTGTCTGAGTAGGTGT
CATTCTATTCTGGGGGGTGGGGTGGGGCAGGACAGCAAGGGGGAGGATTGGGAAGACAATAGCAGGCATG
CTGGGGATGCGGTGGGCTCTATGGCTTCTGAGGCGGAAAGAACCAGCTGGGGCTCTAGGGGGTATCCCC
[124 nt withheld, positions 6685-6808]
C
[91 nt withheld, positions 6810-6900]
AGGGTGATGGTTCACGTACCTAGAAGTTCCTATTCCGAAGTTCCTATTCTCTAGAAAGTATAGGAACTTC
CTTGGCCAAAAAGCCTGAACTCACCGCGACGTCTGTCGAGAAGTTTCTGATCGAAAAGTTCGACAGCGTC
TCCGACCTGATGCAGCTCTCGGAGGGCGAAGAATCTCGTGCTTTCAGCTTCGATGTAGGAGGGCGTGGAT
ATGTCCTGCGGGTAAATAGCTGCGCCGATGGTTTCTACAAAGATCGTTATGTTTATCGGCACTTTGCATC
GGCCGCGCTCCCGATTCCGGAAGTGCTTGACATTGGGGAATTCAGCGAGAGCCTGACCTATTGCATCTCC
CGCCGTGCACAGGGTGTCACGTTGCAAGACCTGCCTGAAACCGAACTGCCCGCTGTTCTGCAGCCGGTCG
CGGAGGCCATGGATGCGATCGCTGCGGCCGATCTTAGCCAGACGAGCGGGTTCGGCCCATTCGGACCGCA
AGGAATCGGTCAATACACTACATGGCGTGATTTCATATGCGCGATTGCTGATCCCCATGTGTATCACTGG
CAAACTGTGATGGACGACACCGTCAGTGCGTCCGTCGCGCAGGCTCTCGATGAGCTGATGCTTTGGGCCG
AGGACTGCCCCGAAGTCCGGCACCTCGTGCACGCGGATTTCGGCTCCAACAATGTCCTGACGGACAATGG
CCGCATAACAGCGGTCATTGACTGGAGCGAGGCGATGTTCGGGGATTCCCAATACGAGGTCGCCAACATC
TTCTTCTGGAGGCCGTGGTTGGCTTGTATGGAGCAGCAGACGCGCTACTTCGAGCGGAGGCATCCGGAGC
TTGCAGGATCGCCGCGGCTCCGGGCGTATATGCTCCGCATTGGTCTTGACCAACTCTATCAGAGCTTGGT
TGACGGCAATTTCGATGATGCAGCTTGGGCGCAGGGTCGATGCGACGCAATCGTCCGATCCGGAGCCGGG
ACTGTCGGGCGTACACAAATCGCCCGCAGAAGCGCGGCCGTCTGGACCGATGGCTGTGTAGAAGTACTCG
CCGATAGTGGAAACCGACGCCCCAGCACTCGTCCGAGGGCAAAGGAATAGCACGTACTACGAGATTTCGA
TTCCACCGCCGCCTTCTATGAAAGGTTGGGCTTCGGAATCGTTTTCCGGGACGCCGGCTGGATGATCCTC
CAGCGCGGGGATCTCATGCTGGAGTTCTTCGCCCACCCCAACTTGTTTATTGCAGCTTATAATGGTTACA
AATAAAGCAATAGCATCACAAATTTCACAAATAAAGCATTTTTTTCACTGCATTCTAGTTGTGGTTTGTC
CAAACTCATCAATGTATCTTATCATGTCTGTATACCGTCGACCTCTAGCTAGAGCTTGGCGTAATCATGG
TCATAGCTGTTTCCTGTGTGAAATTGTTATCCGCTCACAATTCCACACAACATACGAGCCGGAAGCATAA
AGTGTAAAGCCTGGGGTGCCTAATGAGTGAGCTAACTCACATTAATTGCGTTGCGCTCACTGCCCGCTTT
CCAGTCGGGAAACCTGTCGTGCCAGCTGCATTAATGAATCGGCCAACGCGCGGGGAGAGGCGGTTTGCGT
ATTGGGCGCTCTTCCGCTTCCTCGCTCACTGACTCGCTGCGCTCGGTCGTTCGGCTGCGGCGAGCGGTAT
CAGCTCACTCAAAGGCGGTAATACGGTTATCCACAGAATCAGGGGATAACGCAGGAAAGAACATGTGAGC
AAAAGGCCAGCAAAAGGCCAGGAACCGTAAAAAGGCCGCGTTGCTGGCGTTTTTCCATAGGCTCCGCCCC
CCTGACGAGCATCACAAAAATCGACGCTCAAGTCAGAGGTGGCGAAACCCGACAGGACTATAAAGATACC
AGGCGTTTCCCCCTGGAAGCTCCCTCGTGCGCTCTCCTGTTCCGACCCTGCCGCTTACCGGATACCTGTC
CGCCTTTCTCCCTTCGGGAAGCGTGGCGCTTTCTCATAGCTCACGCTGTAGGTATCTCAGTTCGGTGTAG
GTCGTTCGCTCCAAGCTGGGCTGTGTGCACGAACCCCCCGTTCAGCCCGACCGCTGCGCCTTATCCGGTA
ACTATCGTCTTGAGTCCAACCCGGTAAGACACGACTTATCGCCACTGGCAGCAGCCACTGGTAACAGGAT
TAGCAGAGCGAGGTATGTAGGCGGTGCTACAGAGTTCTTGAAGTGGTGGCCTAACTACGGCTACACTAGA
AGGACAGTATTTGGTATCTGCGCTCTGCTGAAGCCAGTTACCTTCGGAAAAAGAGTTGGTAGCTCTTGAT
CCGGCAAACAAACCACCGCTGGTAGCGGTGGTTTTTTTGTTTGCAAGCAGCAGATTACGCGCAGAAAAAA
AGGATCTCAAGAAGATCCTTTGATCTTTTCTACGGGGTCTGACGCTCAGTGGAACGAAAACTCACGTTAA
GGGATTTTGGTCATGAGATTATCAAAAAGGATCTTCACCTAGATCCTTTTAAATTAAAAATGAAGTTTTA
AATCAATCTAAAGTATATATGAGTAAACTTGGTCTGACAGTTACCAATGCTTAATCAGTGAGGCACCTAT
CTCAGCGATCTGTCTATTTCGTTCATCCATAGTTGCCTGACTCCCCGTCGTGTAGATAACTACGATACGG
GAGGGCTTACCATCTGGCCCCAGTGCTGCAATGATACCGCGAGACCCACGCTCACCGGCTCCAGATTTAT
CAGCAATAAACCAGCCAGCCGGAAGGGCCGAGCGCAGAAGTGGTCCTGCAACTTTATCCGCCTCCATCCA
GTCTATTAATTGTTGCCGGGAAGCTAGAGTAAGTAGTTCGCCAGTTAATAGTTTGCGCAACGTTGTTGCC
ATTGCTACAGGCATCGTGGTGTCACGCTCGTCGTTTGGTATGGCTTCATTCAGCTCCGGTTCCCAACGAT
CAAGGCGAGTTACATGATCCCCCATGTTGTGCAAAAAAGCGGTTAGCTCCTTCGGTCCTCCGATCGTTGT
CAGAAGTAAGTTGGCCGCAGTGTTATCACTCATGGTTATGGCAGCACTGCATAATTCTCTTACTGTCATG
CCATCCGTAAGATGCTTTTCTGTGACTGGTGAGTACTCAACCAAGTCATTCTGAGAATAGTGTATGCGGC
GACCGAGTTGCTCTTGCCCGGCGTCAATACGGGATAATACCGCGCCACATAGCAGAACTTTAAAAGTGCT
CATCATTGGAAAACGTTCTTCGGGGCGAAAACTCTCAAGGATCTTACCGCTGTTGAGATCCAGTTCGATG
TAACCCACTCGTGCACCCAACTGATCTTCAGCATCTTTTACTTTCACCAGCGTTTCTGGGTGAGCAAAAA
CAGGAAGGCAAAATGCCGCAAAAAAGGGAATAAGGGCGACACGGAAATGTTGAATACTCATACTCTTCCT
TTTTCAATATTATTGAAGCATTTATCAGGGTTATTGTCTCATGAGCGGATACATATTTGAATGTATTTAG
AAAAATAAACAAATAGGGGTTCCGCGCACATTTCCCCGAAAAGTGCCACCTGACGTC
