>Addgene plasmid #59121 | pCDNA-FRT-FAK30 | addgene partial sequence | sequence record 94208 | T7 5'-TAATACGACTCACTATAGGG-3'
GGACTACAAGGACGATGACGACAAGGGAAGCGGAGGAAGCGGAGTGAGCAAGGGCGAGGAGCTGTTCACC
GGGGTGGTGCCCATCCTGGTCGAGCTGGACGGCGACGTAAACGGCCACAAGTTCAGCGTGTCCGGCGAGG
GCGAGGGCGATGCCACCTACGGCAAGCTGACCCTGAAGTTCATCTGCACCACCGGCAAGCTGCCCGTGCC
CTGGCCCACCCTCGTGACCACCTTCGGCTACGGCCTGATGTGCTTCGCCCGCTACCCCGACCACATGAAG
CAGCACGACTTCTTCAAGTCCGCCATGCCCGAAGGCTACGTCCAGGAGCGCACCATCTTCTTCAAGGACG
ACGGCAACTACAAGACCCGCGCCGAGGTGAAGTTCGAGGGCGACACCCTGGTGAACCGCATCGAGCTGAA
GGGCATCGACTTCAAGGAGGACGGCAACATCCTGGGGCACAAGCTGGAGTACAACTACAACAGCCACAAC
GTCTATATCATGGCCGACAAGCAGAAGAACGGCATCAAGGTGAACTTCAAGATCCGCCACAACATCGAGG
ACGGCAGCGTGCAGCTCGCCGACCACTACCAGCAGAACACCCCCATCGGCGACGGCCCCGTGCTGCTGCC
CGACAACCACTACCTGAGCTACCAGTCCAAACTGAGCAAAGACCCCAACGAGAAGCGCGATCACATGGTC
CTGCTGGAGTTCGTGACCGCCGCCGGGATCACTCTCGGCATGGACGAGCTGTACAAGTC
