>Addgene plasmid #59121 | pCDNA-FRT-FAK30 | addgene partial sequence | sequence record 94265 | BGH-rev 5'-TAGAAGGCACAGTCGAGG-3'
TCGAGCGGCCGCTCAGTGGGGCCTGGACTGGCTGATCATTTTCAGTCTGGCTTGATCGATGACATCCAGC
AAGTTCTTGGCATCCACAGCCAGAGCGTGAGCAGCCGTCAGCATTTGCTTCTTGTACTCCTGCTGCAGGC
TGGTCATGACGTACTGCTGGGCCAGCTTCATCTTGTTAATGAGCTCAGCCAGGTCAGAGTTCAGCAGTTT
CTGGGCCATCTCAATCTCTCTGTGGGTGCTTGCAGGAAGCACTGGCAGCGACTCATCCACTGTTGCTAGC
AAGGTTCTCAGCGCCAAGCCAACCTCCTTTACCATGGGCACGTACTCCTCTGGCGGAGCTGGCTGTATTT
TACTGGACATCTCTATGACAGCTTTCACCAGCCCGGTTACATTCTCATAGACTTTGTCATTGGAGCGGTC
CAGGTTGGCCGTAGGAGGAGGGCTGATTTCCTGTGGCTTGATCTTCACGCCTTCGTTGTAGCTGTCCACG
GGGCTGTTCAGGCTCGCGAGGCTGCCCAAGTGGGGGGCTCCAGGGCGAGGGGGCTTCTTTGGTGGAGCGG
CATGATCTGGTTTACCCACAGGCTGATATATGTGCTGGTTACCAGCTGGGCCCTGGAGACCTCCGTCCTC
CCGTTCAATGCTGCCTCTGGAGAGCCGCACATCAGGTTTCATTACCAGGAATCGTTCCTCTTTCTCAAGC
CAGCGTTGATCTTCTTCCATCTCTTGCTGTTGTCTTATTAACCTCTCCTCCATGA
