>Addgene plasmid #59121 | pCDNA-FRT-FAK30 | addgene partial sequence | sequence record 94447 | FERM-F 5'-CCTACGGAGAGATGAGAGGC-3'
[162 nt withheld, positions 1-162]
GACAAGGAATGCTTCAAGTGTGCCCTTGGTTCAAGCTGGATTATTTCAGTGGAGCTGGCAATTGGCCCAG
AGGAAGGAATCAGCTACCTTACAGACAAGGGTGCAAATCCAACTCACCTGGCAGATTTTAATCAAGTACA
AACTATTCAGTATTCAAACAGTGAAGACAAGGACAGAAAAGGGATGTTGCAACTGAAGATAGCTGGTGCA
CCTGAGCCTCTGACAGTGACAGCACCATCCTTAACCATTGCAGAGAATATGGCTGACTTGATAGACGGAT
ACTGCCGACTGGTGAATGGAGCCACGCAATCTTTTATTATCAGGCCACAGAAAGAAGGTGAAAGAGCTTT
ACCATCAATACCAAAGCTGGCCAACAATGAGAAGCAAGGAGTAAGGTCGCACACAGTCTCTGTATCAGAA
ACAGATGACTATGCAGAGATAATAGATGAAGAAGATACTTATACAATGGGAAGCGGAGGAAGCGGAGAAT
TCGGAAGCGGAGGAAGCGGAGAAAACCTGTATTTTCAGGGCGGAAGCGGAGAAGAGG
