>Addgene plasmid #59121 | pCDNA-FRT-FAK30 | addgene partial sequence | sequence record 94453 | FERM-R 5'-ACTGAATCTAGCAAACTCTTCGG-3'
[164 nt withheld, positions 1-164]
GTTTAAAGTTGGTTTGTCCTCAGTGAACTGGTTTAGAAATCCTTTGGGCAGGTACCGAATTCTCAGTTCA
TATTTCCATTCTTCTGGAGGATGTGCTAGTTCAAATTTCTCTCTCACATTGGATACCCCCATGTCCAGGT
GCAGCCAGTGAACCTCCTCAGACTGCAGATGACTGAGTCGCAACCCATAGCAGGCCACATTTTTCACTTT
GTGACAGTCCACAATCTTCTGTATTATGCCTCGAACATCAGTAGCATCTCCATGCCGGATAATGCTGGCC
CACGTCGTTGGCTCGCTGCTGTTTTCAAAGTAGTGAAAAACCTTTAGGACTCGCTCCATGGCCCCCGGGG
AACGCTCCATCCCAGTACCGAGGTGCGTCTTTGCACTTGAACTTGGTGTATGATTCAAGTTTGGATCAAG
GTAAGCTGCTGCCATTCCGCTTCCTCCGCTTCCTCTAGACTTGTACAGCTCGTCCATGCCGAGAGTGATC
CCGGCGGCGGTCACGAACTCCAGCAGGACCATGTGATCGCGCTTCTCGTTGGGGTCTTTGCTCAGTTTGG
ACTGGTAGCTCAGGTAGTGGTTGTCGGGCAGCAGCACGGGGCCGTCGCCGATGGGGGTGTTCTGCTGGTA
GTGGTCGGCGAGCTGCACGCTGCCGTCCTCGATGTTGT
