>Addgene plasmid #59121 | pCDNA-FRT-FAK30 | addgene partial sequence | sequence record 94455 | synFAK-F 5'-CCTGATGCATGGGGTAAAGC-3'
TGATGTTATTGGTCGGATTGAGAACGGTGAGCGGCTCCCCATGCCTCCGAACTGCCCTCCCACCCTCTAC
AGCCTTATGACCAAGTGCTGGGCATACGACCCTAGTAGACGACCCAGGTTTACTGAACTTAAAGCACAAC
TCAGTACAATACTGGAGGAGGAGAAGCTGCAGCAAGAGGAACGAATGAGAATGGAATCCAGGCGACAAGT
CACAGTATCCTGGGACTCAGGAGGATCAGATGAAGCTCCTCCCAAGCCCAGCAGGCCTGGTTACCCCAGC
CCAAGGTCCAGTGAAGGGTTTTATCCGAGTCCTCAGCATATGGTACAGCCAAATCACTACCAGGTATCTG
GCTACTCTGGTTCTCATGGGATACCAGCCATGGCAGGCAGCATTTATCCTGGGCAGGCGTCTCTCTTGGA
TCAAACAGATTCCTGGAACCATCGACCTCAGGAAGTATCAGCATGGCAGCCAAACATGGAGGATTCGGGC
ACTTTGGATGTACGAGGAATGGGGCAGGTTCTGCCCACACATCTCATGGAGGAGAGGTTAATAAGACAAC
AGCAAGAGATGGAAGAAGATCAACGCTGGCTTGAGAAAGAGGAACGATTCCTGGTAATGAAACCTGATGT
GCGGCTCTCCAGAGGCAGCATTGAACGGGAGGACGGAGGTCTCCAGGGCCCAGCTGGTAACCAGCACATA
TATCAGCCTGTGGGTAAACCAGATCATGCCGCTCCACCAAAGAAGCCCCCTCGCCCTGGAGCCCCCCACT
TGGGCAGCCTCGCGAGCCTGAACAGCCCCGTGGACAGCTACAACGAAGGCGTGAAGATCAAGCCACAGG
