>Addgene plasmid #59121 | pCDNA-FRT-FAK30 | addgene partial sequence | sequence record 94456 | synFAK-R 5'-ACCGTTCTCAATCCGACCAA-3'
CTTTACCCCATGCATCAGGATCTCCCACATACACACACCAAACATCCACACATCGCTTGCTGAGGTAAAC
CGTCGGAAGTTGATTGACTCTGGAGCCATCCATTTGATAGGTAACTTTCCTTTGGACGCCTTATAGTAAG
TACTGTCTTCCATGTATCGGGATAAGCCAAAGTCACCCAATTTCACACAGTCAGTGGCAGATACCAGCAC
GTTCCTAGCAGCAATATCTCTATGTACAAATCTTTTGCTCTCTAGGTAAGCAAGTGCTGTGCTAAGCTGG
TAAGCGTAGAGGATGAGGGAGGCCAGGTCCAAGCTGAATTTTCTTACTTGCAGAAACGATCTCAACTCTC
CAAGTGTACAGAGCTCCATGATTATCCACACTGGGTTTTCTGTAATAACTCCAATGAGCTTCACAATGTG
AGGATGATCAAACTGACGCATTGTTAAGGCTTCTTGTAGGAACTTTTCTCTAACGCTGTCTGAGGTGCAG
TTTTTACATGTTTTGATTGCTACAGCCATAGCTGGATTTTCCGGACTCATGTAAATTCCTTGGTGCACAT
CTCCAAACTGTCCTTCACCAATGCAGCGCCCCAGTTCAATTCTCTCCCTTTGAATTTCATAATCTCTGGT
TGATGGTCCGCTTCCTCCGCTTCCTCCGCTTCCTCCGCTTCCCTTAATTAACTTGTACAGCTCGTCCATG
CCGAGAGTGATCCCGGCGGCGGTCACGAACTCCAGCAGGACCATGTGATCGCGCTTCTCGTTGGGGTCTT
TGCTCAGCTTGGACTGGGTGCTCAGGTAGTGGTTGTCGGGCAGCAGCACGGGGCCGTCGCCGAT
