>Addgene plasmid #59121 | pCDNA-FRT-FAK30 | addgene partial sequence | sequence record 94463 | ER/K-F2 5'-AGGAAGCGGAGAATTCGGAA-3'
GAGGAAGAGAAGAAGAAAGAAGAGGAAGAAAAGAAACAAAAAGAAGAACAAGAAAGACTTGCAAAAGAAG
AGGCAGAGAGAAAACAAAAAGAAGAACAAGAAAGACTTGCAAAAGAAGAGGCAGAGAGAAAACAAAAGGA
GGAAGAAGAGAGAAAACAAAAGGAAGAAGAAGAGAGAAAACAAAAGGAGGAAGAAGAAAGAAAATTAAAG
GAGGAACAAGAAAGAAAAGCTGCAGAAGAAAAGAAAGCTAAAGAAGAAGCTGAGAGAAAGGCTAAAGAAG
AACAAGAAAGGAAAGCTGAAGAAGAGAGAAAGAAGAAAGAAGAGGAAGAAAGACTTGAAAGAGAAAGAAA
AGAGAGAGAAGAACAAGAAAAGAAAGCCAAAGAAGAGGCAGAGAGAATTGCAAAGTTAGAGGCTGAAAAG
AAGGCAGAAGAAGAAAGAAAAGCCAAAGAAGAAGAAGAGAGAAAAGCCAAAGAAGAAGAGGAAAGAAAGA
AGAAAGAGGAGCAAGAAAGACTTGCAAAAGAAAAGGAAGAAGCAGAAAGAAAAGCTGCAGAGGAAAAGAA
AGCTAAAGAAGAACAAGAAAGAAAAGAAAAGGAAGAAGCAGAAAGAAAACAAAGAGGCTCTGGCGGCTCT
GGCGGCGCGCCCGTGAGCAAGGGCGAGGAGCTGTTCACCGGGGTGGTGCCCATCCTGGTCGAGCTGGACG
GCGACGTAAACGGCCACAAGTTCAGCGTGTCCGGCGAGGGCGAGGGCGATGCCACCTACGGCAAGCTGAC
CCTGAAGTTCATCTGCACCACCGGCAAGCTG
